Addgene plasmid #123718: MTK2_026
Purpose: Encodes crippled pSFFV as a Type 2 part to be used in the MTK system
Depositing lab: Hana El-Samad. Depositing organization: University of California, San Francisco (UCSF). Publication: A Toolkit for Rapid Modular Construction of Biological Circuits in Mammalian Cells. Fonseca JP, Bonny AR, Kumar GR, Ng AH, Town J, Wu QC, Aslankoohi E, Chen SY, Dods G, Harrigan P, Osimiri LC, Kistler AL, El-Samad H. ACS Synth Biol. 2019 Nov 15;8(11):2593-2606. doi: 10.1021/acssynbio.9b00322. Epub 2019 Nov 5. PubMed 31686495.
Backbone
  Vector backbone: MTK0_027
  Vector type: Mammalian Expression
Growth in bacteria
  Bacterial resistance: Chloramphenicol, 25 μg/mL
  Growth temperature: 37°C
  Growth strain: DH5alpha
  Copy number: Unknown
Gene/Insert
  Gene/Insert name: pSFFVc
  Mutation: Crippled Kozac sequence
  Cloning method: Restriction Enzyme; 5′ cloning site BsmBI (destroyed during cloning); 3′ cloning site BsmBI (destroyed during cloning)
Terms and licenses: Academic/Nonprofit Terms; Industry Terms: Not Available to Industry
Depositor comments: Type 2 parts are promoters in the MTK Please visit https://www.biorxiv.org/content/10.1101/506188v2 for BioRxiv preprint
How to cite: MTK2_026 was a gift from Hana El-Samad (Addgene plasmid # 123718 ; http://n2t.net/addgene:123718 ; RRID:Addgene_123718)
