[The description below was written by a language model from this plasmid's Addgene catalogue record and pLannotate feature annotations shown in this document.]
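Description:
MTK2_026 is a small (about 2.2 kb) part plasmid from the Mammalian Toolkit (MTK), a modular hierarchical cloning system for building genetic circuits in mammalian cells. It is built on the MTK0_027 part-entry backbone and is catalogued as a mammalian expression vector, although in practice it is a storage vector for a single regulatory part and carries no coding sequence to express. In E. coli it is maintained through a high-copy ColE1/pUC-type origin of replication and selected with chloramphenicol. Resistance is provided by a cat (chloramphenicol acetyltransferase) gene driven by its native promoter and followed by a minimal phage lambda t0 terminator. No mammalian selection marker, reporter or viral packaging element is annotated.

The payload is pSFFVc, a "crippled" version of the spleen focus-forming virus LTR promoter, annotated as a roughly 400 bp promoter feature. SFFV is a strong constitutive promoter that is widely used in mammalian, and especially hematopoietic, cells. According to the record, the crippling comes from a weakened Kozak sequence, not from a change to the promoter itself. This would be expected to lower translation initiation of the downstream coding sequence and so reduce protein output relative to the standard SFFV part. The fragment was inserted through BsmBI sites that were destroyed during cloning, and it is defined as a Type 2 part, the promoter position in the MTK scheme. The plasmid is intended as a donor that is combined with other typed parts, such as coding sequences and terminators, to assemble transcriptional units, giving users an attenuated expression level for tuning circuit components.
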