Features (pLannotate 1.2.2; 5 found; start..end, strand, type, name):
     98..505     +  promoter       SFFV promoter: spleen focus-forming virus long terminal repeat (LTR) promoter
    541..575     -  terminator     lambda t0 terminator: minimal transcription terminator from phage lambda (Scholtissek and Grosse, 1987)
    649..1305    -  CDS            cat: CAT_ECOLX - Experimental evidence at protein level: Swiss-Prot protein existence level 1. This enzyme is an effector of chloramphenicol resistance in bacteria. From Escherichia coli. This protein is used as a marker in many commonly used cloning vectors, such as pACYC184.
   1306..1403    -  promoter       cat promoter: promoter of the E. coli cat gene encoding chloramphenicol acetyltransferase
   1487..2075    +  rep_origin     ori: high-copy-number ColE1/pMB1/pBR322/pUC origin of replication
>Addgene plasmid #123718 | MTK2_026 | addgene full sequence | sequence record 248650 | Addgene NGS Result
TCGGTCTCAAACGCCGATAAAATAAAAGATTTTATTTAGTCTCCAGAAAAAGGGGGGAATGAAAGACCCC
ACCTGTAGGTTTGGCAAGCTAGCTGCAGTAACGCCATTTTGCAAGGCATGGAAAAATACCAAACCAAGAA
TAGAGAAGTTCAGATCAAGGGCGGGTACATGAAAATAGCTAACGTTGGGCCAAACAGGATATCTGCGGTG
AGCAGTTTCGGCCCCGGCCCGGGGCCAAGAACAGATGGTCACCGCAGTTTCGGCCCCGGCCCGAGGCCAA
GAACAGATGGTCCCCAGATATGGCCCAACCCTCAGCAGTTTCTTAAGACCCATCAGATGTTTCCAGGCTC
CCCCAAGGACCTGAAATGACCCTGCGCCTTATTTGAATTAACCAATCAGCCTGCTTCTCGCTTCTGTTCG
CGCGCTTCTGCTTCCCGAGCTCTATAAAAGAGCTCACAACCCCTCACTCGGCGCGCCAGTCCTCCGACAG
ACTGAGTCGCCCGGGAGATCGCCGCCGCAGATCTATGTGAGACCAGACCAATAAAAAACGCCCGGCGGCA
ACCGAGCGTTCTGAACAAATCCAGATGGAGTTCTGAGGTCATTACTGGATCTATCAACAGGAGTCCAAGC
GAGCTCGATATCAAATTACGCCCCGCCCTGCCACTCATCGCAGTACTGTTGTAATTCATTAAGCATTCTG
CCGACATGGAAGCCATCACAAACGGCATGATGAACCTGAATCGCCAGCGGCATCAGCACCTTGTCGCCTT
GCGTATAATATTTGCCCATGGTGAAAACGGGGGCGAAGAAGTTGTCCATATTGGCCACGTTTAAATCAAA
ACTGGTGAAACTCACCCAGGGATTGGCTGAAACGAAAAACATATTCTCAATAAACCCTTTAGGGAAATAG
GCCAGGTTTTCACCGTAACACGCCACATCTTGCGAATATATGTGTAGAAACTGCCGGAAATCGTCGTGGT
ATTCACTCCAGAGCGATGAAAACGTTTCAGTTTGCTCATGGAAAACGGTGTAACAAGGGTGAACACTATC
CCATATCACCAGCTCACCGTCTTTCATTGCCATACGAAATTCCGGATGAGCATTCATCAGGCGGGCAAGA
ATGTGAATAAAGGCCGGATAAAACTTGTGCTTATTTTTCTTTACGGTCTTTAAAAAGGCCGTAATATCCA
GCTGAACGGTCTGGTTATAGGTACATTGAGCAACTGACTGAAATGCCTCAAAATGTTCTTTACGATGCCA
TTGGGATATATCAACGGTGGTATATCCAGTGATTTTTTTCTCCATTTTAGCTTCCTTAGCTCCTGAAAAT
CTCGATAACTCAAAAAATACGCCCGGTAGTGATCTTATTTCATTATGGTGAAAGTTGGAACCTCTTACGT
GCCCGATCAATCATGACCAAAATCCCTTAACGTGAGTTTTCGTTCCACTGAGCGTCAGACCCCGTAGAAA
AGATCAAAGGATCTTCTTGAGATCCTTTTTTTCTGCGCGTAATCTGCTGCTTGCAAACAAAAAAACCACC
GCTACCAGCGGTGGTTTGTTTGCCGGATCAAGAGCTACCAACTCTTTTTCCGAAGGTAACTGGCTTCAGC
AGAGCGCAGATACCAAATACTGTTCTTCTAGTGTAGCCGTAGTTAGGCCACCACTTCAAGAACTCTGTAG
CACCGCCTACATACCTCGCTCTGCTAATCCTGTTACCAGTGGCTGCTGCCAGTGGCGATAAGTCGTGTCT
TACCGGGTTGGACTCAAGACGATAGTTACCGGATAAGGCGCAGCGGTCGGGCTGAACGGGGGGTTCGTGC
ACACAGCCCAGCTTGGAGCGAACGACCTACACCGAACTGAGATACCTACAGCGTGAGCTATGAGAAAGCG
CCACGCTTCCCGAAGGGAGAAAGGCGGACAGGTATCCGGTAAGCGGCAGGGTCGGAACAGGAGAGCGCAC
GAGGGAGCTTCCAGGGGGAAACGCCTGGTATCTTTATAGTCCTGTCGGGTTTCGCCACCTCTGACTTGAG
CGTCGATTTTTGTGATGCTCGTCAGGGGGGCGGAGCCTATGGAAAAACGCCAGCAACGCGGCCTTTTTAC
GGTTCCTGGCCTTTTGCTGGCCTTTTGCTCACATGTTCTTTCCTGCGTTATCCCCTGATTCTGTGGATAA
CCGTAG
